Addgene plasmid #44783: pFSBC19
Depositing lab: Christopher Marx. Depositing organization: Harvard University. Publication: FREQ-Seq: a rapid, cost-effective, sequencing-based method to determine allele frequencies directly from mixed populations. Chubiz LM, Lee MC, Delaney NF, Marx CJ. PLoS One. 2012;7(10):e47959. doi: 10.1371/journal.pone.0047959. Epub 2012 Oct 31. PubMed 23118913.
Backbone
  Vector backbone: pUC19
Growth in bacteria
  Bacterial resistance: Ampicillin, 100 μg/mL
  Growth temperature: 37°C
  Growth strain: DH10B
  Copy number: High Copy
Gene/Insert
  Gene/Insert name: FREQ-Seq Barcode: GTCAGA
  Species: Synthetic
  Cloning method: Unknown
  Sequencing primers: 5′ pBR322ori-F
Terms and licenses: Academic/Nonprofit Terms; Industry Terms: Not Available to Industry
Depositor comments: These plasmids are used to generate bridging primers with Illumina-compatible barcodes for allele frequency sequencing (FREQ-Seq). Similar to RNA-Seq, the FREQ-Seq method can rapidly determine allele frequencies directly from mixed populations with minimal library preparation.
How to cite: pFSBC19 was a gift from Christopher Marx (Addgene plasmid # 44783 ; http://n2t.net/addgene:44783 ; RRID:Addgene_44783)
