[The description below was written by a language model from this plasmid's Addgene catalogue record and pLannotate feature annotations shown in this document.]
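Description:
pFSBC19 is a small, high-copy bacterial plasmid built on the pUC19 backbone and maintained in E. coli. It belongs to the FREQ-Seq barcode plasmid set. The depositor's full sequence is about 2.4 kb, somewhat smaller than standard pUC19. Its annotation shows the two elements needed for maintenance: the ColE1/pMB1-type pUC origin of replication, and the bla gene (AmpR) driven by its own promoter, which confers ampicillin resistance. The other annotated features are only short fragments: pieces of lacI and lacZα, part of the pBR322 bom region, and a small segment of rop. These are probably backbone remnants or partial sequence matches rather than functional genes. In particular, no intact lacZα reporter or lac promoter is annotated.

The payload is a synthetic insert catalogued as a FREQ-Seq barcode, a six-nucleotide index unique to this member of the series. The automated annotation does not pick up the barcode cassette, so the record does not show its exact position, its flanking adapter sequences, or how it was cloned. According to the depositor, these plasmids serve as templates for generating bridging primers that carry Illumina-compatible barcodes. Those primers are used in FREQ-Seq, a sequencing-based method that measures allele frequencies directly from mixed populations with minimal library preparation. Each plasmid in the collection supplies a different barcode, which suggests that different samples can be given distinguishable indexes. pFSBC19 carries no expression cassette and is not intended for protein production or for delivery into non-bacterial hosts.
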