Features (pLannotate 1.2.2; 7 found; start..end, strand, type, name):
      1..93      +  CDS            lacI (fragment): lac repressor; lacI; The lac repressor binds to the lac operator to inhibit transcription in E. coli. This inhibition can be relieved by adding lactose or isopropyl-β-D-thiogalactopyranoside (IPTG).
    173..189     -  CDS            lacZα (fragment): LacZα fragment of β-galactosidase; lacZ fragment
    189..268     -  misc_feature   bom (fragment): basis of mobility region from pBR322
    370..405     -  CDS            rop (fragment): Rop protein, which maintains plasmids at low copy number; rop
    500..604     +  promoter       AmpR promoter: bla
    605..1465    +  CDS            AmpR: β-lactamase; bla; confers resistance to ampicillin, carbenicillin, and related antibiotics
   1636..2224    +  rep_origin     ori: high-copy-number ColE1/pMB1/pBR322/pUC origin of replication
>Addgene plasmid #44783 | pFSBC19 | depositor full sequence | sequence record 61391 | pFSBC19 sequence 2406 bps
GCGCCCAATACGCAAACCGCCTCTCCCCGCGCGTTGGCCGATTCATTAATGCAGCTGGCACGACAGGTTT
CCCGACTGGAAAGCGGGCAGTGAGCGCAACGCAATTAAAATGATACGGCGACCACCGAGATCTACACTCT
TTCCCTACACGACGCTCTTCCGATCTGTCAGAGTAAAACGACGGCCAGTTACGCATCTGTGCGGTATTTC
ACACCGCATATGGTGCACTCTCAGTACAATCTGCTCTGATGCCGCATAGTTAAGCCAGCCCCGACACCCG
CCAACACCCGCTGACGCGCCCTGACGGGCTTGTCTGCTCCCGGCATCCGCTTACAGACAAGCTGTGACCG
TCTCCGGGAGCTGCATGTGTCAGAGGTTTTCACCGTCATCACCGAAACGCGCGAGACGAAAGGGCCTCGT
GATACGCCTATTTTTATAGGTTAATGTCATGATAATAATGGTTTCTTAGACGTCAGGTGGCACTTTTCGG
GGAAATGTGCGCGGAACCCCTATTTGTTTATTTTTCTAAATACATTCAAATATGTATCCGCTCATGAGAC
AATAACCCTGATAAATGCTTCAATAATATTGAAAAAGGAAGAGTATGAGTATTCAACATTTCCGTGTCGC
CCTTATTCCCTTTTTTGCGGCATTTTGCCTTCCTGTTTTTGCTCACCCAGAAACGCTGGTGAAAGTAAAA
GATGCTGAAGATCAGTTGGGTGCACGAGTGGGTTACATCGAACTGGATCTCAACAGCGGTAAGATCCTTG
AGAGTTTTCGCCCCGAAGAACGTTTTCCAATGATGAGCACTTTTAAAGTTCTGCTATGTGGCGCGGTATT
ATCCCGTATTGACGCCGGGCAAGAGCAACTCGGTCGCCGCATACACTATTCTCAGAATGACTTGGTTGAG
TACTCACCAGTCACAGAAAAGCATCTTACGGATGGCATGACAGTAAGAGAATTATGCAGTGCTGCCATAA
CCATGAGTGATAACACTGCGGCCAACTTACTTCTGACAACGATCGGAGGACCGAAGGAGCTAACCGCTTT
TTTGCACAACATGGGGGATCATGTAACTCGCCTTGATCGTTGGGAACCGGAGCTGAATGAAGCCATACCA
AACGACGAGCGTGACACCACGATGCCTGTAGCAATGGCAACAACGTTGCGCAAACTATTAACTGGCGAAC
TACTTACTCTAGCTTCCCGGCAACAATTAATAGACTGGATGGAGGCGGATAAAGTTGCAGGACCACTTCT
GCGCTCGGCCCTTCCGGCTGGCTGGTTTATTGCTGATAAATCTGGAGCCGGTGAGCGTGGGTCTCGCGGT
ATCATTGCAGCACTGGGGCCAGATGGTAAGCCCTCCCGTATCGTAGTTATCTACACGACGGGGAGTCAGG
CAACTATGGATGAACGAAATAGACAGATCGCTGAGATAGGTGCCTCACTGATTAAGCATTGGTAACTGTC
AGACCAAGTTTACTCATATATACTTTAGATTGATTTAAAACTTCATTTTTAATTTAAAAGGATCTAGGTG
AAGATCCTTTTTGATAATCTCATGACCAAAATCCCTTAACGTGAGTTTTCGTTCCACTGAGCGTCAGACC
CCGTAGAAAAGATCAAAGGATCTTCTTGAGATCCTTTTTTTCTGCGCGTAATCTGCTGCTTGCAAACAAA
AAAACCACCGCTACCAGCGGTGGTTTGTTTGCCGGATCAAGAGCTACCAACTCTTTTTCCGAAGGTAACT
GGCTTCAGCAGAGCGCAGATACCAAATACTGTTCTTCTAGTGTAGCCGTAGTTAGGCCACCACTTCAAGA
ACTCTGTAGCACCGCCTACATACCTCGCTCTGCTAATCCTGTTACCAGTGGCTGCTGCCAGTGGCGATAA
GTCGTGTCTTACCGGGTTGGACTCAAGACGATAGTTACCGGATAAGGCGCAGCGGTCGGGCTGAACGGGG
GGTTCGTGCACACAGCCCAGCTTGGAGCGAACGACCTACACCGAACTGAGATACCTACAGCGTGAGCTAT
GAGAAAGCGCCACGCTTCCCGAAGGGAGAAAGGCGGACAGGTATCCGGTAAGCGGCAGGGTCGGAACAGG
AGAGCGCACGAGGGAGCTTCCAGGGGGAAACGCCTGGTATCTTTATAGTCCTGTCGGGTTTCGCCACCTC
TGACTTGAGCGTCGATTTTTGTGATGCTCGTCAGGGGGGCGGAGCCTATGGAAAAACGCCAGCAACGCGG
CCTTTTTACGGTTCCTGGCCTTTTGCTGGCCTTTTGCTCACATGTTCTTTCCTGCGTTATCCCCTGATTC
TGTGGATAACCGTATTACCGCCTTTGAGTGAGCTGATACCGCTCGCCGCAGCCGAACGACCGAGCGCAGC
GAGTCAGTGAGCGAGGAAGCGGAAGA
