>Addgene plasmid #44783 | pFSBC19 | addgene partial sequence | sequence record 63007 | pBR322ori-F 5'-GGGAAACGCCTGGTATCTTT-3'
CGATTTTTGTGATGCTCGTCAGGGGGGCGGAGCCTATGGAAAAACGCCAGCAACGCGGCCTTTTTACGGT
TCCTGGCCTTTTGCTGGCCTTTTGCTCACATGTTCTTTCCTGCGTTATCCCCTGATTCTGTGGATAACCG
TATTACCGCCTTTGAGTGAGCTGATACCGCTCGCCGCAGCCGAACGACCGAGCGCAGCGAGTCAGTGAGC
GAGGAAGCGGAAGAGCGCCCAATACGCAAACCGCCTCTCCCCGCGCGTTGGCCGATTCATTAATGCAGCT
GGCACGACAGGTTTCCCGACTGGAAAGCGGGCAGTGAGCGCAACGCAATTAAAATGATACGGCGACCACC
GAGATCTACACTCTTTCCCTACACGACGCTCTTCCGATCTGTCAGAGTAAAACGACGGCCAGTTACGCAT
CTGTGCGGTATTTCACACCGCATATGGTGCACTCTCAGTACAATCTGCTCTGATGCCGCATAGTTAAGCC
AGCCCCGACACCCGCCAACACCCGCTGACGCGCCCTGACGGGCTTGTCTGCTCCCGGCATCCGCTTACAG
ACAAGCTGTGACCGTCTCCGGGAGCTGCATGTGTCAGAGGTTTTCACCGTCATCACCGAAACGCGCGAGA
CGAAAGGGCCTCGTGATACGCCTATTTTTATAGGTTAATGTCATGATAATAATGGTTTCTTAGACGTCAG
GTGGCACTTTTCGGGGAAATGTGCGCGGAACCCCTATTTGTTTATTTTTCTAAATACATTCAAATATGTA
TCCGCTCATGAGACAATAACCCTGATAAATGCTTCAATAA
